Addgene plasmid #164522: pDONR207 SARS-CoV-2 NSP1 Delta RC
Purpose: Gateway-compatible Entry vector, with insert of mutated NSP1 CDS from SARS-CoV-2 isolate Wuhan-Hu-1 (amino acid substitutions K164A/H165A)
Depositing lab: Mitchell Guttman. Depositing organization: California Institute of Technology. Publication: SARS-CoV-2 Disrupts Splicing, Translation, and Protein Trafficking to Suppress Host Defenses. Banerjee AK, Blanco MR, Bruce EA, Honson DD, Chen LM, Chow A, Bhat P, Ollikainen N, Quinodoz SA, Loney C, Thai J, Miller ZD, Lin AE, Schmidt MM, Stewart DG, Goldfarb D, De Lorenzo G, Rihn SJ, Voorhees RM, Botten JW, Majumdar D, Guttman M. Cell. 2020 Nov 25;183(5):1325-1339.e21. doi: 10.1016/j.cell.2020.10.004. Epub 2020 Oct 8. PubMed 33080218.
Backbone
  Vector backbone: pDONR207
  Vector type: Mammalian Expression
Growth in bacteria
  Bacterial resistance: Gentamicin, 10 μg/mL
  Growth temperature: 37°C
  Growth strain: DH5alpha
  Copy number: Unknown
Gene/Insert
  Gene/Insert name: NSP1 Delta RC
  Species: Other
  Mutation: Insert of NSP1 gene's CDS from SARS-CoV-2 isolate Wuhan-Hu-1 with amino acid substitutions K164A/H165A.
  Entrez Gene: ORF1ab (a.k.a. GU280_gp01)
  Cloning method: Gateway Cloning
  Sequencing primers: 5′ Unknown
Terms and licenses: Academic/Nonprofit Terms; Industry Terms: Not Available to Industry
How to cite: pDONR207 SARS-CoV-2 NSP1 Delta RC was a gift from Mitchell Guttman (Addgene plasmid # 164522 ; http://n2t.net/addgene:164522 ; RRID:Addgene_164522)
