[The description below was written by a language model from this plasmid's Addgene catalogue record and pLannotate feature annotations shown in this document.]
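Description:
pDONR207 SARS-CoV-2 NSP1 Delta RC is a Gateway entry clone of about 3.9 kb built on the pDONR207 donor backbone. It is propagated in E. coli from a high-copy ColE1/pUC-type origin and selected with gentamicin through the aacC1 gentamicin acetyltransferase gene, which the annotation places next to a class 1 integron Pc promoter. The feature table also reports two fragments of a kanamycin resistance gene. These appear to be non-functional backbone remnants, since the catalogue lists only gentamicin as the selection. Although the record classifies the vector type as mammalian expression, no eukaryotic promoter or polyadenylation signal is annotated, so the plasmid serves as a shuttle for the coding sequence rather than as an expression construct.

The insert is the NSP1 coding sequence from SARS-CoV-2 isolate Wuhan-Hu-1, carrying the amino acid substitutions K164A and H165A. It was annotated as a roughly 550 bp fragment of the ORF1a replicase polyprotein. The functional text attached to that hit concerns nsp10 and comes from the generic polyprotein database entry, not from this insert. The coding sequence is flanked by attL recombination sites, labelled attL3 and attL2 by the automated annotation, and rrnB T1 and T2 terminators sit upstream to shield the insert from read-through transcription in bacteria. An LR Clonase reaction can move the mutant NSP1 into any compatible destination vector, which then supplies the promoter, tags or host-specific elements. The record does not define "Delta RC" or state the functional effect of the mutations. The associated publication studies how SARS-CoV-2 proteins disrupt host splicing, translation and protein trafficking, which suggests the construct serves as a mutant comparator to wild-type NSP1.
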