Features (pLannotate 1.2.2; 11 found; start..end, strand, type, name):
    494..522     -  promoter       Pc promoter: intI1 (promoter lies within the coding sequence); class 1 integron promoter
    500..847     -  CDS            YPR2_ECOLX (fragment): Protein predicted: Swiss-Prot protein existence level 4. From Escherichia coli.
    852..1036    +  CDS            KanR (fragment): aminoglycoside phosphotransferase; aph(3')-Ia; confers resistance to kanamycin in bacteria or G418 (Geneticin®) in eukaryotes
   1179..1767    +  rep_origin     ori: high-copy-number ColE1/pMB1/pBR322/pUC origin of replication
   1902..1929    -  terminator     rrnB T2 terminator: transcription terminator T2 from the E. coli rrnB gene
   2061..2104    +  terminator     rrnB T1 terminator: Escherichia coli rrnB; transcription terminator T1 from the E. coli rrnB gene
   2161..2256    +  protein_bind   attL3: mutant version of attL; recombination site for the Gateway® LR reaction LR Clonase™
   2259..2804    +  CDS            R1A_SARS2 (fragment) (sequence partly withheld): Experimental evidence at protein level: Swiss-Prot protein existence level 1. [Non-structural protein 10]: Plays a pivotal role in viral transcription by stimulating both nsp14 3'-5' exoribonuclease and nsp16 2'-O-methyltransferase activities. Therefore plays an essential role in viral mRNAs cap methylation. From Severe acute respiratory syndrome coronavirus 2 (2019-nCoV) (SARS-CoV-2).
   2803..2902    -  protein_bind   attL2: mutant version of attL; recombination site for the Gateway® LR reaction LR Clonase™
   3025..3651    +  CDS            KanR (fragment): aminoglycoside phosphotransferase; aph(3')-Ia; confers resistance to kanamycin in bacteria or G418 (Geneticin®) in eukaryotes
   3685..324     -  CDS            GmR (across the origin): gentamycin acetyltransferase; aacC1; confers resistance to gentamycin
>Addgene plasmid #164522 | pDONR207 SARS-CoV-2 NSP1 Delta RC | addgene full sequence | sequence record 324313 | Addgene NGS Result
GATATAGATCTCACTACGCGGCTGCTCAAACTTGGGCAGAACGTAAGCCGCGAGAGCGCCAACAACCGCT
TCTTGGTCGAAGGCAGCAAGCGCGATGAATGTCTTACTACGGAGCAAGTTCCCGAGGTAATCGGAGTCCG
GCTGATGTTGGGAGTAGGTGGCTACGTCTCCGAACTCACGACCGAAAAGATCAAGAGCAGCCCGCATGGA
TTTGACTTGGTCAGGGCCGAGCCTACATGTGCGAATGATGCCCATACTTGAGCCACCTAACTTTGTTTTA
GGGCGACTGCCCTGCTGCGTAACATCGTTGCTGCTCCATAACATCAAACATCGACCCACGGCGTAACGCG
CTTGCTGCTTGGATGCCCGAGGCATAGACTGTACAAAAAAACAGTCATAACAAGCCATGAAAACCGCCAC
TGCGCCGTTACCACCGCTGCGTTCGGTCAAGGTTCTGGACCAGTTGCGTGAGCGCATACGCTACTTGCAT
TACAGTTTACGAACCGAACAGGCTTATGTCAACTGGGTTCGTGCCTTCATCCGTTTCCACGGTGTGCGTC
ACCCGGCAACCTTGGGCAGCAGCGAAGTCGAGGCATTTCTGTCCTGGCTGGCGAACGAGCGCAAGGTTTC
GGTCTCCACGCATCGTCAGGCATTGGCGGCCTTGCTGTTCTTCTACGGCAAGGTGCTGTGCACGGATCTG
CCCTGGCTTCAGGAGATCGGAAGACCTCGGCCGTCGCGGCGCTTGCCGGTGGTGCTGACCCCGGATGAAG
TGGTTCGCATCCTCGGTTTTCTGGAAGGCGAGCATCGTTTGTTCGCCCAGGACTCTAGCTATAGTTCTAG
TGGTTGGCTACTAATAGGTTGTATTGATGTTGGACGAGTCGGAATCGCAGACCGATACCAGGATCTTGCC
ATCCTATGGAACTGCCTCGGTGAGTTTTCTCCTTCATTACAGAAACGGCTTTTTCAAAAATATGGTATTG
ATAATCCTGATATGAATAAATTGCAGTTTCATTTGATGCTCGATGAGTTTTTCTAATCAGAATTGGTTAA
TTGGTTGTAACACTGGCAGAGCATTACGCTGACTTGACGGGACGGCGCAAGCTCATGACCAAAATCCCTT
AACGTGAGTTTTCGTTCCACTGAGCGTCAGACCCCGTAGAAAAGATCAAAGGATCTTCTTGAGATCCTTT
TTTTCTGCGCGTAATCTGCTGCTTGCAAACAAAAAAACCACCGCTACCAGCGGTGGTTTGTTTGCCGGAT
CAAGAGCTACCAACTCTTTTTCCGAAGGTAACTGGCTTCAGCAGAGCGCAGATACCAAATACTGTTCTTC
TAGTGTAGCCGTAGTTAGGCCACCACTTCAAGAACTCTGTAGCACCGCCTACATACCTCGCTCTGCTAAT
CCTGTTACCAGTGGCTGCTGCCAGTGGCGATAAGTCGTGTCTTACCGGGTTGGACTCAAGACGATAGTTA
CCGGATAAGGCGCAGCGGTCGGGCTGAACGGGGGGTTCGTGCACACAGCCCAGCTTGGAGCGAACGACCT
ACACCGAACTGAGATACCTACAGCGTGAGCTATGAGAAAGCGCCACGCTTCCCGAAGGGAGAAAGGCGGA
CAGGTATCCGGTAAGCGGCAGGGTCGGAACAGGAGAGCGCACGAGGGAGCTTCCAGGGGGAAACGCCTGG
TATCTTTATAGTCCTGTCGGGTTTCGCCACCTCTGACTTGAGCGTCGATTTTTGTGATGCTCGTCAGGGG
GGCGGAGCCTATGGAAAAACGCCAGCAACGCGGCCTTTTTACGGTTCCTGGCCTTTTGCTGGCCTTTTGC
TCACATGTTCTTTCCTGCGTTATCCCCTGATTCTGTGGATAACCGTATTACCGCTAGCCAGGAAGAGTTT
GTAGAAACGCAAAAAGGCCATCCGTCAGGATGGCCTTCTGCTTAGTTTGATGCCTGGCAGTTTATGGCGG
GCGTCCTGCCCGCCACCCTCCGGGCCGTTGCTTCACAACGTTCAAATCCGCTCCCGGCGGATTTGTCCTA
CTCAGGAGAGCGTTCACCGACAAACAACAGATAAAACGAAAGGCCCAGTCTTCCGACTGAGCCTTTCGTT
TTATTTGATGCCTGGCAGTTCCCTACTCTCGCGTTAACGCTAGCATGGATCTCGGGCCCCAAATAATGAT
TTTATTTTGACTGATAGTGACCTGTTCGTTGCAACAAATTGATGAGCAATGCTTTTTTATAATGCCAACT
TTGTACAAAAAAGTTGGCATGGAGAGCCTGGTGCCTGGCTTCAAC
[348 nt withheld, positions 2286-2633]
AACGGAAACAAGGGTGCCGGCGGACACTCCTACGGTGCTGACCTGAAGTCTTTCGACCTGGGCGACGAGC
TGGGAACTGACCCTTACGAGGACTTCCAGGAAAACTGGAACACCGCGGCCAGCTCCGGAGTGACCAGAGA
GCTGATGCGTGAACTGAACGGTGGCTAATACCCAACTTTCTTGTACAAAGTTGGCATTATAAGAAAGCAT
TGCTTATCAATTTGTTGCAACGAACAGGTCACTATCAGTCAAAATAAAATCATTATTTGCCATCCAGCTG
CAGCTCTGGCCCGTGTCTCAAAATCTCTGATGTTACATTGCACAAGATAAAAATATATCATCATGAACAA
TAAAACTGTCTGCTTACATAAACAGTAATACAAGGGGTGTTATGAGCCATATTCAACGGGAAACGTCGAG
GCCGCGATTAAATTCCAACATGGATGCTGATTTATATGGGTATAAATGGGCTCGCGATAATGTCGGGCAA
TCAGGTGCGACAATCTATCGCTTGTATGGGAAGCCCGATGCGCCAGAGTTGTTTCTGAAACATGGCAAAG
GTAGCGTTGCCAATGATGTTACAGATGAGATGGTCAGACTAAACTGGCTGACGGAATTTATGCCTCTTCC
GACCATCAAGCATTTTATCCGTACTCCTGATGATGCATGGTTACTCACCACTGCGATCCCCGGAAAAACA
GCATTCCAGGTATTAGAAGAATATCCTGATTCAGGTGAAAATATTGTTGATGCGCTGGCAGTGTTCCTGC
GCCGGTTGCATTCGATTCCTGTTTGTAATTGTCCTTTTAACAGCGATCGCGTATTTCGTCTCGCTCAGGC
GCAATCACGAATGAATAACGGTTTGGTTGATGCGAGTGATTTTGATGACGAGCGTAATGGCTGGCCTGTT
GAACAAGTCTGGAAAGAAATGCATAAACTTTTGCCATTCTCACCGGATTCAGTCGTCACTCATGGTGATT
TCTCACTTGATAACCTTATTTTTGACGAGGGGAAATTAGGCCGGGAAGCCGATCTCGGCTTGAACGAATT
GTTAGGTGGCGGTACTTGGGTCGATATCAAAGTGCATCACTTCTTCCCGTATGCCCAACTTTGTATAGAG
AGCCACTGCGGGATCGTCACCGTAATCTGCTTGCACGTAGATCACATAAGCACCAAGCGCGTTGGCCTCA
TGCTTGAGGAGATTGATGAGCGCGGTGGCAATGCCCTGCCTCCGGTGCTCGCCGGAGACTGCGAGATCAT
A
